Addgene plasmid #230817: Syn-MCS-WPRE-SV40 - GCH7
Purpose: (Empty Backbone) AAV cloning vector for expression under the Syn promoter.
Depositing lab: Kimberly Ritola. Depositing organization: University of North Carolina at Chapel Hill.
Backbone
  Vector backbone: CAG-MCS-WPRE-SV40 - GCH1
  Backbone manufacturer: Ritola Lab
  Vector type: AAV ; Cloning Vector
Growth in bacteria
  Bacterial resistance: Ampicillin, 100 μg/mL
  Growth temperature: 37°C
  Growth strain: NEB Stable
  Copy number: High Copy
Gene/Insert
  Gene/Insert name: None
Terms and licenses: Academic/Nonprofit Terms; Industry Terms: Not Available to Industry
Depositor comments: 5' cloning site: BglII (not destroyed), 3' cloning site: AgeI (not destroyed)
How to cite: Syn-MCS-WPRE-SV40 - GCH7 was a gift from Kimberly Ritola (Addgene plasmid # 230817 ; http://n2t.net/addgene:230817 ; RRID:Addgene_230817)
