[The description below was written by a language model from this plasmid's Addgene catalogue record and pLannotate feature annotations shown in this document.]
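Description:
Syn-MCS-WPRE-SV40 - GCH7 is an empty adeno-associated virus (AAV) cloning vector of about 4.8 kb, derived from the related backbone CAG-MCS-WPRE-SV40 - GCH1. It is designed to express a user-supplied transgene under the human synapsin I promoter. It is propagated in E. coli as a high-copy plasmid through a ColE1/pUC-type origin and is selected with ampicillin via the β-lactamase gene and its own promoter. An M13 phage origin is also present. The annotated lac promoter/operator, CAP site and fragments of lacI, lacZα, rop and bom appear to be remnants of the parental cloning plasmid rather than functional parts of the design. The record lists a recombination-deficient growth strain, which is commonly chosen to keep the repeat-containing ITRs intact.

The payload lies between two AAV2 inverted terminal repeats, the cis elements needed for replication and packaging of the recombinant genome when Rep, Cap and helper functions are supplied in trans. The cassette is annotated on the reverse strand of the sequence record. In the direction of transcription it comprises the hSyn promoter, which confers neuron-specific expression, a pBluescript-type multiple cloning site, the WPRE element that enhances transcript stability and expression, and an SV40 polyadenylation signal; the short large T antigen fragment annotated nearby is probably part of this SV40-derived region. No insert is present. The depositor notes BglII and AgeI as the 5′ and 3′ cloning sites, both retained. The vector is intended as a starting point for building AAV transfer plasmids that drive neuronal expression of a gene of interest.
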