Features (pLannotate 1.2.2; 19 found; start..end, strand, type, name):
      1..589     +  rep_origin     ori: high-copy-number ColE1/pMB1/pBR322/pUC origin of replication
    772..864     +  CDS            lacI (fragment): lac repressor; lacI; The lac repressor binds to the lac operator to inhibit transcription in E. coli. This inhibition can be relieved by adding lactose or isopropyl-β-D-thiogalactopyranoside (IPTG).
    877..898     +  protein_bind   CAP binding site: CAP binding activates transcription in the presence of cAMP. E. coli catabolite activator protein
    913..943     +  promoter       lac promoter: promoter for the E. coli lac operon
    951..967     +  protein_bind   lac operator: The lac repressor binds to the lac operator to inhibit transcription in E. coli. This inhibition can be relieved by adding lactose or isopropyl-β-D-thiogalactopyranoside (IPTG). lac repressor encoded by lacI
   1007..1147    -  repeat_region  AAV2 ITR: inverted terminal repeat of adeno-associated virus serotype 2 inverted
   1162..1230    +  CDS            large T antigen (fragment): large T antigen from SV40 (simian virus 40)
   1253..1374    +  polyA_signal   SV40 poly(A) signal: SV40 polyadenylation signal
   1390..1978    -  misc_feature   WPRE: woodchuck hepatitis virus posttranscriptional regulatory element
   1985..2092    -  misc_feature   MCS: pBluescript multiple cloning site
   2099..2546    -  promoter       hSyn promoter: human synapsin I promoter; confers neuron-specific expression (Kügler et al., 2003)
   2574..2714    +  repeat_region  AAV2 ITR: inverted terminal repeat of adeno-associated virus serotype 2 inverted
   2723..2877    +  CDS            lacZα (fragment): LacZα fragment of β-galactosidase; lacZ fragment
   2883..2934    -  misc_feature   bom (fragment): basis of mobility region from pBR322
   2953..3333    +  rep_origin     M13 ori (sequence partly withheld): M13 bacteriophage origin of replication; arrow indicates direction of (+) strand synthesis
   3409..3458    -  misc_feature   bom (fragment): basis of mobility region from pBR322
   3560..3595    -  CDS            rop (fragment): Rop protein, which maintains plasmids at low copy number; rop
   3690..3794    +  promoter       AmpR promoter: bla
   3795..4655    +  CDS            AmpR: β-lactamase; bla; confers resistance to ampicillin, carbenicillin, and related antibiotics
>Addgene plasmid #230817 | Syn-MCS-WPRE-SV40 - GCH7 | addgene full sequence | sequence record 457138 | Addgene NGS Result
TTGAGATCCTTTTTTTCTGCGCGTAATCTGCTGCTTGCAAACAAAAAAACCACCGCTACCAGCGGTGGTT
TGTTTGCCGGATCAAGAGCTACCAACTCTTTTTCCGAAGGTAACTGGCTTCAGCAGAGCGCAGATACCAA
ATACTGTTCTTCTAGTGTAGCCGTAGTTAGGCCACCACTTCAAGAACTCTGTAGCACCGCCTACATACCT
CGCTCTGCTAATCCTGTTACCAGTGGCTGCTGCCAGTGGCGATAAGTCGTGTCTTACCGGGTTGGACTCA
AGACGATAGTTACCGGATAAGGCGCAGCGGTCGGGCTGAACGGGGGGTTCGTGCACACAGCCCAGCTTGG
AGCGAACGACCTACACCGAACTGAGATACCTACAGCGTGAGCTATGAGAAAGCGCCACGCTTCCCGAAGG
GAGAAAGGCGGACAGGTATCCGGTAAGCGGCAGGGTCGGAACAGGAGAGCGCACGAGGGAGCTTCCAGGG
GGAAACGCCTGGTATCTTTATAGTCCTGTCGGGTTTCGCCACCTCTGACTTGAGCGTCGATTTTTGTGAT
GCTCGTCAGGGGGGCGGAGCCTATGGAAAAACGCCAGCAACGCGGCCTTTTTACGGTTCCTGGCCTTTTG
CTGGCCTTTTGCTCACATGTTCTTTCCTGCGTTATCCCCTGATTCTGTGGATAACCGTATTACCGCCTTT
GAGTGAGCTGATACCGCTCGCCGCAGCCGAACGACCGAGCGCAGCGAGTCAGTGAGCGAGGAAGCGGAAG
AGCGCCCAATACGCAAACCGCCTCTCCCCGCGCGTTGGCCGATTCATTAATGCAGCTGGCACGACAGGTT
TCCCGACTGGAAAGCGGGCAGTGAGCGCAACGCAATTAATGTGAGTTAGCTCACTCATTAGGCACCCCAG
GCTTTACACTTTATGCTTCCGGCTCGTATGTTGTGTGGAATTGTGAGCGGATAACAATTTCACACAGGAA
ACAGCTATGACCATGATTACGAATTGCCTGCAGGCAGCTGCGCGCTCGCTCGCTCACTGAGGCCGCCCGG
GCAAAGCCCGGGCGTCGGGCGACCTTTGGTCGCCCGGCCTCAGTGAGCGAGCGAGCGCGCAGAGAGGGAG
TGGCCAACTCCATCACTAGGGGTTCCTATCGATGGCGCGCCTACCACATTTGTAGAGGTTTTACTTGCTT
TAAAAAACCTCCCACATCTCCCCCTGAACCTGAAACATAAAATGAATGCAATTGTTGTTGTTAACTTGTT
TATTGCAGCTTATAATGGTTACAAATAAAGCAATAGCATCACAAATTTCACAAATAAAGCATTTTTTTCA
CTGCATTCTAGTTGTGGTTTGTCCAAACTCATCAATGTATCTTATCATGTCTGTGTACAGCGGGGAGGCG
GCCCAAAGGGAGATCCGACTCGTCTGAGGGCGAAGGCGAAGACGCGGAAGAGGCCGCAGAGCCGGCAGCA
GGCCGCGGGAAGGAAGGTCCGCTGGATTGAGGGCCGAAGGGACGTAGCAGAAGGACGTCCCGCGCAGAAT
CCAGGTGGCAACACAGGCGAGCAGCCAAGGAAAGGACGATGATTTCCCCGACAACACCACGGAATTGTCA
GTGCCCAACAGCCGAGCCCCTGTCCAGCAGCGGGCAAGGCAGGCGGCGATGAGTTCCGCCGTGGCAATAG
GGAGGGGGAAAGCGAAAGTCCCGGAAAGGAGCTGACAGGTGGTGGCAATGCCCCAACCAGTGGGGGTTGC
GTCAGCAAACACAGTGCACACCACGCCACGTTGCCTGACAACGGGCCACAACTCCTCATAAAGAGACAGC
AACCAGGATTTATACAAGGAGGAGAAAATGAAAGCCATACGGGAAGCAATAGCATGATACAAAGGCATTA
AAGCAGCGTATCCACATAGCGTAAAAGGAGCAACATAGTTAAGAATACCAGTCAATCTTTCACAAATTTT
GTAATCCAGAGGTTGATTGCTAGCGGTACCGGGCCCCCCCTCGAGGTCGACGGTATCGATAAGCTTGATA
TCGAATTCCTGCAGCCCGGGGGATCCACTAGTTCTAGAGCGGCCGCCACCGCGGTGGAGCTCACCGGTCT
GCGCTCTCAGGCACGACACGACTCCTCCGCTGCCCACCGCAGACTGAGGCAGCGCTGAGTCGCCGGCGCC
GCAGCGCAGATGGTCGCGCCCGTGCCCCCCTATCTCGCGCCTCGCGTGGTGCGGTCCGGCTGGGCCGGCG
GCGGCGCGGACGCGACCAAGGTGGCCGGGAAGGGGAGTTTGCGGGGGACCGGCGAGTGACGTCAGCGCGC
CTTCAGTGCTGAGGCGGCGGTGGCGCGCGCCGCCAGGCGGGGGCGAAGGCACTGTCCGCGGTGCTGAAGC
TGGCAGTGCGCACGCGCCTCGCCGCATCCTGTTTCCCCTCCCCCTCTCTGATAGGGGATGCGCAATTTGG
GGAATGGGGGTTGGGTGCTTGTCCAGTGGGTCGGGGTCGGTCGTCAGGTAGGCACCCCCACCCCGCCTCA
TCCTGGTCCTAAAACCCACTTGCACTCATACGCAGGGCCCTCTGCAGAGATCTAGGAACCCCTAGTGATG
GAGTTGGCCACTCCCTCTCTGCGCGCTCGCTCGCTCACTGAGGCCGGGCGACCAAAGGTCGCCCGACGCC
CGGGCTTTGCCCGGGCGGCCTCAGTGAGCGAGCGAGCGCGCAGCTGCCTGCAGGCAGCTTGGCACTGGCC
GTCGTTTTACAACGTCGTGACTGGGAAAACCCTGGCGTTACCCAACTTAATCGCCTTGCAGCACATCCCC
CTTTCGCCAGCTGGCGTAATAGCGAAGAGGCCCGCACCGATCGCCCTTCCCAACAGTTGCGCAGCCTGAA
TGGCGAATGGCGCCTGATGCGGTATTTTCTCCTTACGCATCTGTGCGGTATTTCACACCGCATA
[142 nt withheld, positions 2935-3076]
C
[141 nt withheld, positions 3078-3218]
CCTTTGACGTTGGAGTCCACGTTCTTT
[37 nt withheld, positions 3246-3282]
ACCCTATCTCGGGCTATTCTTTTGATTTATAAGGGATTTTGCCGATTTCGGCCTATTGGTTAAAAAATGA
GCTGATTTAACAAAAATTTAACGCGAATTTTAACAAAATATTAACGTTTACAATTTTATGGTGCACTCTC
AGTACAATCTGCTCTGATGCCGCATAGTTAAGCCAGCCCCGACACCCGCCAACACCCGCTGACGCGCCCT
GACGGGCTTGTCTGCTCCCGGCATCCGCTTACAGACAAGCTGTGACCGTCTCCGGGAGCTGCATGTGTCA
GAGGTTTTCACCGTCATCACCGAAACGCGCGAGACGAAAGGGCCTCGTGATACGCCTATTTTTATAGGTT
AATGTCATGATAATAATGGTTTCTTAGACGTCAGGTGGCACTTTTCGGGGAAATGTGCGCGGAACCCCTA
TTTGTTTATTTTTCTAAATACATTCAAATATGTATCCGCTCATGAGACAATAACCCTGATAAATGCTTCA
ATAATATTGAAAAAGGAAGAGTATGAGTATTCAACATTTCCGTGTCGCCCTTATTCCCTTTTTTGCGGCA
TTTTGCCTTCCTGTTTTTGCTCACCCAGAAACGCTGGTGAAAGTAAAAGATGCTGAAGATCAGTTGGGTG
CACGAGTGGGTTACATCGAACTGGATCTCAACAGCGGTAAGATCCTTGAGAGTTTTCGCCCCGAAGAACG
TTTTCCAATGATGAGCACTTTTAAAGTTCTGCTATGTGGCGCGGTATTATCCCGTATTGACGCCGGGCAA
GAGCAACTCGGTCGCCGCATACACTATTCTCAGAATGACTTGGTTGAGTACTCACCAGTCACAGAAAAGC
ATCTTACGGATGGCATGACAGTAAGAGAATTATGCAGTGCTGCCATAACCATGAGTGATAACACTGCGGC
CAACTTACTTCTGACAACGATCGGAGGACCGAAGGAGCTAACCGCTTTTTTGCACAACATGGGGGATCAT
GTAACTCGCCTTGATCGTTGGGAACCGGAGCTGAATGAAGCCATACCAAACGACGAGCGTGACACCACGA
TGCCTGTAGCAATGGCAACAACGTTGCGCAAACTATTAACTGGCGAACTACTTACTCTAGCTTCCCGGCA
ACAATTAATAGACTGGATGGAGGCGGATAAAGTTGCAGGACCACTTCTGCGCTCGGCCCTTCCGGCTGGC
TGGTTTATTGCTGATAAATCTGGAGCCGGTGAGCGTGGGTCTCGCGGTATCATTGCAGCACTGGGGCCAG
ATGGTAAGCCCTCCCGTATCGTAGTTATCTACACGACGGGGAGTCAGGCAACTATGGATGAACGAAATAG
ACAGATCGCTGAGATAGGTGCCTCACTGATTAAGCATTGGTAACTGTCAGACCAAGTTTACTCATATATA
CTTTAGATTGATTTAAAACTTCATTTTTAATTTAAAAGGATCTAGGTGAAGATCCTTTTTGATAATCTCA
TGACCAAAATCCCTTAACGTGAGTTTTCGTTCCACTGAGCGTCAGACCCCGTAGAAAAGATCAAAGGATC
TTC
